Addgene plasmid #123485: pMK-PrbcL
Purpose: MoChlo kit
Depositing lab: Scott Lenaghan & C. Neal Stewart. Depositing organization: University of Tennessee Institute of Agriculture. Publication: MoChlo: A versatile modular cloning toolbox for chloroplast biotechnology. Occhialini A, Piatek A, Pfotenhauer AC, Frazier TP, Stewart CN, Lenaghan S. Plant Physiol. 2019 Jan 24. pii: pp.18.01220. doi: 10.1104/pp.18.01220. PubMed 30679266.
Backbone
  Vector backbone: pMK-T
  Vector type: Synthetic Biology
Growth in bacteria
  Bacterial resistance: Kanamycin, 50 μg/mL
  Growth temperature: 37°C
  Growth strain: Top10
  Copy number: High Copy
Gene/Insert
  Gene/Insert name: PrbcL
  Cloning method: Restriction Enzyme; 5′ cloning site Unknown (unknown if destroyed)
Terms and licenses: Academic/Nonprofit Terms; Industry Terms: Not Available to Industry
Depositor comments: All inserts have been produced by gene synthesis and cloned in the indicated backbone vector. The insert is a chloroplast promoter designed for Golden-Gate cloning. The Original Material was developed in the performance of research that was funded by Grant Nos. ARPA-E: DE-AR000660 & DARPA: D17AC00016.
How to cite: pMK-PrbcL was a gift from Scott Lenaghan & C. Neal Stewart (Addgene plasmid # 123485 ; http://n2t.net/addgene:123485 ; RRID:Addgene_123485)
