[The description below was written by a language model from this plasmid's Addgene catalogue record and pLannotate feature annotations shown in this document.]
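Description:
pMK-PrbcL is a small (about 2.4 kb) E. coli cloning plasmid that serves as a basic part vector in the MoChlo kit, a modular cloning toolbox for chloroplast biotechnology. It is built on the pMK-T backbone, a gene-synthesis carrier vector, and is classed as a synthetic biology construct. Propagation relies on a high-copy ColE1/pUC-type origin of replication. Selection is with kanamycin, through an aminoglycoside phosphotransferase (NeoR/KanR) coding sequence driven by the AmpR (bla) promoter. The remaining annotated elements are backbone remnants rather than functional modules. They comprise short fragments of an M13 origin, lacZα, lacI and an RSF origin, together with a T7 promoter next to the cloning region.

The payload is PrbcL, described by the depositors as a chloroplast promoter produced by gene synthesis and designed for Golden Gate cloning. By its name it corresponds to the promoter of the plastid rbcL gene, which encodes the large subunit of Rubisco, but the record does not state the source species or the exact extent of the element. The automated feature table does not annotate the insert. It presumably lies in the unannotated stretch between the T7 promoter and the lacI fragment. The flanking Type IIS sites and overhangs used for assembly are also not listed.

In use, the plasmid acts as a promoter-part donor. The PrbcL module would be released and joined in order with other kit parts, such as untranslated regions, coding sequences and terminators, to build transcription units and ultimately chloroplast transformation vectors. The plasmid has no plant or plastid selection marker of its own.
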