Features (pLannotate 1.2.2; 8 found; start..end, strand, type, name):
      3..134     -  rep_origin     M13 ori (fragment): M13 bacteriophage origin of replication; arrow indicates direction of (+) strand synthesis
    155..311     -  CDS            lacZα (fragment): LacZα fragment of β-galactosidase; lacZ fragment
    320..338     +  promoter       T7 promoter: promoter for bacteriophage T7 RNA polymerase
    557..604     -  CDS            lacI (fragment): lac repressor; lacI; The lac repressor binds to the lac operator to inhibit transcription in E. coli. This inhibition can be relieved by adding lactose or isopropyl-β-D-thiogalactopyranoside (IPTG).
    641..681     -  rep_origin     RSF ori (fragment): Plasmids containing the RSF 1030 origin of replication can be propagated in E. coli cells that contain additional plasmids with compatible origins.
    759..1347    -  rep_origin     ori: high-copy-number ColE1/pMB1/pBR322/pUC origin of replication
   1521..2315    -  CDS            NeoR/KanR: aminoglycoside phosphotransferase confers resistance to neomycin, kanamycin, and G418 (Geneticin®)
   2316..2420    -  promoter       AmpR promoter: bla
>Addgene plasmid #123485 | pMK-PrbcL | addgene full sequence | sequence record 247692 | Addgene NGS Result
CTAAATTGTAAGCGTTAATATTTTGTTAAAATTCGCGTTAAATTTTTGTTAAATCAGCTCATTTTTTAAC
CAATAGGCCGAAATCGGCAAAATCCCTTATAAATCAAAAGAATAGACCGAGATAGGGTTGAGTGGCCGCT
ACAGGGCGCTCCCATTCGCCATTCAGGCTGCGCAACTGTTGGGAAGGGCGTTTCGGTGCGGGCCTCTTCG
CTATTACGCCAGCTGGCGAAAGGGGGATGTGCTGCAAGGCGATTAAGTTGGGTAACGCCAGGGTTTTCCC
AGTCACGACGTTGTAAAACGACGGCCAGTGAGCGCGACGTAATACGACTCACTATAGGGCGAATTGAAGG
AAGGCCGTCAAGGCCACGTGTCTTGTCCAGAGCTCGGTCTCAGGAGGGGGGAAGTTCTTATTATTTAGGT
TAGTCAGGTATTTCCATTTCAAAAAAAAAAAAAGTAAAAAAGAAAAATTGGGTTGCGCTATATATATGAA
AGAGTATACAATAATGTACTTGAGACCGGTACCTGGAGCACAAGACTGGCCTCATGGGCCTTCCTTTCAC
TGCCCGCTTTCCAGTCGGGAAACCTGTCGTGCCAGCTGCATTAACATGGTCATAGCTGTTTCCTTGCGTA
TTGGGCGCTCTCCGCTTCCTCGCTCACTGACTCGCTGCGCTCGGTCGTTCGGGTAAAGCCTGGGGTGCCT
AATGAGCAAAAGGCCAGCAAAAGGCCAGGAACCGTAAAAAGGCCGCGTTGCTGGCGTTTTTCCATAGGCT
CCGCCCCCCTGACGAGCATCACAAAAATCGACGCTCAAGTCAGAGGTGGCGAAACCCGACAGGACTATAA
AGATACCAGGCGTTTCCCCCTGGAAGCTCCCTCGTGCGCTCTCCTGTTCCGACCCTGCCGCTTACCGGAT
ACCTGTCCGCCTTTCTCCCTTCGGGAAGCGTGGCGCTTTCTCATAGCTCACGCTGTAGGTATCTCAGTTC
GGTGTAGGTCGTTCGCTCCAAGCTGGGCTGTGTGCACGAACCCCCCGTTCAGCCCGACCGCTGCGCCTTA
TCCGGTAACTATCGTCTTGAGTCCAACCCGGTAAGACACGACTTATCGCCACTGGCAGCAGCCACTGGTA
ACAGGATTAGCAGAGCGAGGTATGTAGGCGGTGCTACAGAGTTCTTGAAGTGGTGGCCTAACTACGGCTA
CACTAGAAGAACAGTATTTGGTATCTGCGCTCTGCTGAAGCCAGTTACCTTCGGAAAAAGAGTTGGTAGC
TCTTGATCCGGCAAACAAACCACCGCTGGTAGCGGTGGTTTTTTTGTTTGCAAGCAGCAGATTACGCGCA
GAAAAAAAGGATCTCAAGAAGATCCTTTGATCTTTTCTACGGGGTCTGACGCTCAGTGGAACGAAAACTC
ACGTTAAGGGATTTTGGTCATGAGATTATCAAAAAGGATCTTCACCTAGATCCTTTTAAATTAAAAATGA
AGTTTTAAATCAATCTAAAGTATATATGAGTAAACTTGGTCTGACAGTTATTAGAAAAATTCATCCAGCA
GACGATAAAACGCAATACGCTGGCTATCCGGTGCCGCAATGCCATACAGCACCAGAAAACGATCCGCCCA
TTCGCCGCCCAGTTCTTCCGCAATATCACGGGTGGCCAGCGCAATATCCTGATAACGATCCGCCACGCCC
AGACGGCCGCAATCAATAAAGCCGCTAAAACGGCCATTTTCCACCATAATGTTCGGCAGGCACGCATCAC
CATGGGTCACCACCAGATCTTCGCCATCCGGCATGCTCGCTTTCAGACGCGCAAACAGCTCTGCCGGTGC
CAGGCCCTGATGTTCTTCATCCAGATCATCCTGATCCACCAGGCCCGCTTCCATACGGGTACGCGCACGT
TCAATACGATGTTTCGCCTGATGATCAAACGGACAGGTCGCCGGGTCCAGGGTATGCAGACGACGCATGG
CATCCGCCATAATGCTCACTTTTTCTGCCGGCGCCAGATGGCTAGACAGCAGATCCTGACCCGGCACTTC
GCCCAGCAGCAGCCAATCACGGCCCGCTTCGGTCACCACATCCAGCACCGCCGCACACGGAACACCGGTG
GTGGCCAGCCAGCTCAGACGCGCCGCTTCATCCTGCAGCTCGTTCAGCGCACCGCTCAGATCGGTTTTCA
CAAACAGCACCGGACGACCCTGCGCGCTCAGACGAAACACCGCCGCATCAGAGCAGCCAATGGTCTGCTG
CGCCCAATCATAGCCAAACAGACGTTCCACCCACGCTGCCGGGCTACCCGCATGCAGGCCATCCTGTTCA
ATCATACTCTTCCTTTTTCAATATTATTGAAGCATTTATCAGGGTTATTGTCTCATGAGCGGATACATAT
TTGAATGTATTTAGAAAAATAAACAAATAGGGGTTCCGCGCACATTTCCCCGAAAAGTGCCAC
