>Addgene plasmid #123485 | pMK-PrbcL | depositor partial sequence | sequence record 235593 | PrbcL
GGGGGAAGTTCTTATTATTTAGGTTAGTCAGGTATTTCCATTTCAAAAAAAAAAAAAGTAAAAAAGAAAA
ATTGGGTTGCGCTATATATATGAAAGAGTATACAATAATG
